>Addgene plasmid #11737 | pCMV5B-FLAG-SARA dSBD | addgene partial sequence | sequence record 18431 | CMV-F 5'-CGCAAATGGGCGGTAGGCGTG-3'
AGCTCGTTTAGTGAACCGTCAGAATTGATCTGGTACGTACCACGCGTATCGATACCATGGACTACAAGGA
CGACGATGACAAGGGTCGACTGTGGATTGATGAAAATGCTGTTGCAGAAGACCAGTTAATTAAGAGAAAC
TATAGTTGGGATGATCAATGCAGTGCTGTTGAAGTGGGAGAGAAGAAATGTGGAAACCTGGCTTGTCTGC
CAGATGAGAAGAATGTTCTTGTTGTAGCCGTCATGCATAACTGTGATAAAAGGACATTACAAAACGATTT
ACAGGATTGTAATAATTATAATAGTCAATCCCTTATGGATGCTTTTAGCTGTTCACTGGATAATGAAAAC
AGACAAACTGATCAATTTAGTTTTAGTATAAATGAGTCCACTGAAAAAGATATGAATTCAGAGAAACAAA
TGGATCCATTGAATAGACCGAAAACAGAGGGGAGATCTGTTAACCATCTGTGTCCTACTTCATCTGATAG
TCTAGCCAGTGTCTGTTCCCCTTCACAATTAAAGGATGACGGAAGTATAGGTAGAGACCCCTCCATGTCT
GCGATTACAAGTTTAACGGTTGATTCAGTAATCTCATCCCAGGGAACAGATGGATGTCCTGCTGTTAAAA
AGCAAGAGAACTATATACCAGATGAGGACCTCACTGGCAAAATCAGCTCTCCTAGGACAGATCTAGGGAG
TCCAAATTCCTTTTCCACAT
