[The description below was written by a language model from this plasmid's Addgene catalogue record.]
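Description:
pCMV5B-FLAG-SARA dSBD is a mammalian expression plasmid built on the pCMV5B backbone (about 4.7 kb without insert). It is maintained in E. coli as a high-copy plasmid under ampicillin selection. The record does not list individual backbone features such as the origin of replication or polyadenylation signal. The vector name and the use of a CMV forward sequencing primer indicate that the insert is driven by the cytomegalovirus immediate-early promoter, which gives strong constitutive expression in transfected mammalian cells. No mammalian selection marker is recorded, so the plasmid is best regarded as a transient expression tool.

The insert, roughly 4 kb and cloned between SalI and SmaI sites that both remain intact, encodes human SARA (Smad anchor for receptor activation, gene symbol ZFYVE9) with a FLAG epitope fused at the N terminus for detection and immunoprecipitation. SARA is a FYVE domain protein that recruits Smad2 to the TGF-beta receptor. This version carries the deltaSBD mutation, an internal deletion of amino acids 665–704 that removes the Smad2-binding domain. The encoded protein would therefore be expected to keep the other regions of SARA while losing its direct interaction with Smad2. This makes the construct useful as a binding-deficient counterpart to wild-type SARA in studies of Smad2 recruitment, subcellular localisation and TGF-beta signalling. The record itself states no specific application beyond the associated work on SARA function.
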