Addgene plasmid #11737: pCMV5B-FLAG-SARA dSBD
Depositing lab: Jeff Wrana. Depositing organization: Sinai Health System. Publication: SARA, a FYVE domain protein that recruits Smad2 to the TGFbeta receptor. Tsukazaki T, Chiang TA, Davison AF, Attisano L, Wrana JL. Cell. 1998 Dec 11. 95(6):779-91. 10.1016/S0092-8674(00)81701-8 PubMed 9865696.
Backbone
  Vector backbone: pCMV5B
  Backbone size w/o insert (bp): 4700
  Vector type: Mammalian Expression
Growth in bacteria
  Bacterial resistance: Ampicillin, 100 μg/mL
  Growth temperature: 37°C
  Growth strain: DH5alpha
  Copy number: High Copy
Gene/Insert
  Gene/Insert name: SARA
  Species: H. sapiens (human)
  Insert size (bp): 4000
  Mutation: deltaSBD: lacks Smad2-binding domain (aa665-704)
  GenBank ID: AF104304
  Entrez Gene: ZFYVE9 (a.k.a. MADHIP, NSP, PPP1R173, SARA, SMADIP)
  Tag / fusion protein: Flag (N terminal on insert)
  Cloning method: Restriction Enzyme; 5′ cloning site SalI (not destroyed); 3′ cloning site SmaI (not destroyed)
  Sequencing primers: 5′ CMV-F
Terms and licenses: Academic/Nonprofit Terms; Industry Terms
How to cite: pCMV5B-FLAG-SARA dSBD was a gift from Jeff Wrana (Addgene plasmid # 11737 ; http://n2t.net/addgene:11737 ; RRID:Addgene_11737)
